>Addgene plasmid #59686 | pBS-SK(-) Dmel Or85e | addgene partial sequence | sequence record 96264 | M13pUC-Rev 5'-AGCGGATAACAATTTCACACAGG-3'
TGACCATGATTACGCCAAGCTCGAAATTAACCCTCACTAAAGGGAACAAAAGCTGGAGCTCCACCGCGGT
GGCGGCCGCTCTAGAACTAGTGGATCCCCCGGGCTGCAGGAATTCGGCACGAGCAGTCGATGGCCAGTCT
TCAGTTCCACGGCAACGTCGATGCGGACATCAGGTATGATATTAGCCTGGATCCGGCTAGGGAATCGAAT
CTCTTCCGTCTGCTAATGGGACTCCAGTTGGCGAATGGCACGAAGCCATCGCCGCGGTTACCCAAATGGT
GGCCAAAGCGGCTGGAAATGATTGGTAAAGTGCTGCCCAAAGCCTATTGTTCCATGGTGATTTTCACCTC
CCTGCATTTGGGTGTCCTGTTCACGAAAACCACACTGGATGTCCTGCCGACGGGGGAGCTGCAGGCCATA
ACGGATGCCCTCACCATGACCATAATATACTTTTTCACGGGCTACGGCACCATCTACTGGTGCCTGCGCT
CCCGGCGCCTCTTGGCCTACATGGAGCACATGAACCGGGAGTATCGCCATCATTCGCTGGCCGGGGTGAC
CTTTGTGAGTAGCCATGCGGCCTTTAGGATGTCCAGAAACTTCACGGTGGTGTGGATAATGTCCTGCCTG
CTGGGCGTGATTTCCTGGGGCGTTTCGCCACTGATGCTGGGCATCCGGATGCTGCCGCTCCAATGTTGGT
ATCCCTTCGACGCCCTGGGTCCCGGCACATATACGGCGGTCTATGCTACACAACTTTTCGGTCAGATCAT
GGTGGGCATGACCTTTGGATTCGGGGGATCACTGTTTGTCACCCTGAGCCTGCTACTCCTGGGACAATTC
GATGTGCTCTACTGCAGCCTGAAGAACCTGGATGCCCATACCAAGTTGCTGGGCGGGGAGTCTGTAAATG
GCCTGAGTTCGCTGCAAGAGGAGTTGCTGCTGGGGGACTCGAAGAGGGAATTAAATCAGTACGTTTTGCT
CCAGGAGCATCCGACGGATCTGCTGAGATTGTCGGCAGGACGAAAATGTCCTGACCAAGGAAATGCGTTT
CACAACGCCTTGGTGGAATGCATTC
