>Addgene plasmid #59686 | pBS-SK(-) Dmel Or85e | addgene partial sequence | sequence record 97465 | M13pUC-Fwd 5'-CCCAGTCACGACGTTGTAAAACG-3'
AATTGTAATACGACTCACTATAGGGCGAATTGGGTACCGGGCCCCCCCTCGAGTTTTTTTTTTTTTTTTT
TTGCATTTTACTCGACTTTTTTTTAATGCGCTAAATAAATATCGATGCGTGGTACCAGTTTAGAGCTCCG
ATTCCGTCTTCTTGGCAGCCAACTTTTGCAGCAAAGTCAAGAAGCTGAACGCCTGCGTTATAACCGATCT
TAGACGATTCACATCCATCACATAAAACTTGCCGGCAGTCACGTGAACTGCACGTCTACTATTGACCAGA
AAGATGAGGATGTCCTGGCGGATGAAATGGGCGTGCTTCCACCACGCACCCCTCCAAAAGGCGTCGCCAG
ATCGAATACTATGCCGACTGAGGAGTTCGCCACAATAGGTGAACATTAGGAGCTCGAAGATGGTCAGTCC
CAAGTACTGTAGCTGGTTGACAATCCGCAGGACCTCTCGAGTACCCGAAACGCCCACAAAGACCAGCAGG
CAAAGCTGAAAGGTGATCTGCAGTGACTTGACCAGACAATATGGACTGAATAGATTCTCCAACTCCTGTG
AGCAGTGCAGAATGAAGCGATGCAAGCGAATGCATTCCACCAAGGCGTTGTGAAACGCATTTCCTTGGTC
AGGACATTTTCGTCCTGCCGACAATCTCAGCAGATCCGTCGGATGCTCCTGGAGCAAAACGTACTGATTT
AATTCCCTCTTCGAGTCCCCCAGCAGCAACTCCTCTTGCAGCGAACTCAGGCCATTTACAGACTCCCCGC
CCAGCAACTTGGTATGGGCATCCAGGTTCTTCAGGCTGCAGTAGAGCACATCGAATTGTCCCAGGAGTAG
CAGGCTCAGGGTGACAAACAGTGATCCCCCGAATCCAAAGGTCATGCCCACCATGATCTGACCGAAAAGT
TGTGTAGCATAGACCGCCGTATATGTGCCGGGACCCAGGGCGTCGAAGGGATACCAACATTGGAGCGGCA
GCATCCGGATGCCCAGCATCAGTGG
