[The description below was written by a language model from this plasmid's Addgene catalogue record.]
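Description:
pBS-SK(-) Dmel Or85e is a cDNA clone of the Drosophila melanogaster odorant receptor gene Or85e (also known as CG9700, DOR104 and 85B.1) carried in the pBluescript SK(-) phagemid, a roughly 3 kb general-purpose cloning vector from Stratagene. The plasmid is maintained at high copy number in standard E. coli cloning strains and is selected with ampicillin. Although it is catalogued as a bacterial expression vector, its stated purpose is to serve as a probe template rather than to produce protein.

The insert is about 1.4 kb and was derived from cDNA. The cloning method, the restriction sites used and the orientation of the insert are not recorded, and no feature table is provided. The insert can be read from both ends with the M13 forward and reverse primers, which flank the polylinker. pBluescript vectors generally place opposing T3 and T7 phage RNA polymerase promoters on either side of the multiple cloning site, which allows in vitro transcription of sense or antisense RNA from a linearised template. They also carry an f1 origin for single-stranded DNA rescue. These elements are standard for the backbone but are not itemised in the record, so which promoter yields the antisense strand would have to be determined by sequencing.

The construct is intended for detecting Or85e transcripts, typically by generating labelled riboprobes for RNA in situ hybridisation. It comes from work mapping the spatial distribution of olfactory receptor expression in the fly antenna, where such probes identify the subsets of olfactory sensory neurons that express a given receptor.
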