Addgene plasmid #59686: pBS-SK(-) Dmel Or85e
Purpose: Probe for Drosophila melanogaster Or85e expression
Depositing lab: Richard Axel & Leslie Vosshall. Depositing organization: Columbia University. Publication: A spatial map of olfactory receptor expression in the Drosophila antenna. Vosshall LB, Amrein H, Morozov PS, Rzhetsky A, Axel R. Cell. 1999 Mar 5;96(5):725-36. 10.1016/S0092-8674(00)80582-6 PubMed 10089887.
Backbone
  Vector backbone: pBS-SK-
  Backbone manufacturer: Stratagene
  Backbone size w/o insert (bp): 2958
  Vector type: Bacterial Expression
Growth in bacteria
  Bacterial resistance: Ampicillin, 100 μg/mL
  Growth temperature: 37°C
  Growth strain: DH5alpha
  Copy number: High Copy
Gene/Insert
  Gene/Insert name: Or85e
  Species: D. melanogaster (fly)
  Insert size (bp): 1400
  Entrez Gene: Or85e (a.k.a. Dmel_CG9700, 85B.1, 85e, CG9700, CR9700, DOR104, DOR85e, Dmel\CG9700, Dor104, OR55, OR85e, Or104, dor104)
  Cloning method: Unknown
  Sequencing primers: 5′ M13-F20; 3′ M13-Rev
Terms and licenses: Academic/Nonprofit Terms; Industry Terms: Not Available to Industry
Depositor comments: source: cDNA
How to cite: pBS-SK(-) Dmel Or85e was a gift from Richard Axel & Leslie Vosshall (Addgene plasmid # 59686 ; http://n2t.net/addgene:59686 ; RRID:Addgene_59686)
